>Addgene plasmid #134227 | pKM510 | addgene full sequence | sequence record 271958 | Addgene NGS Result
ACCGTATTACCGCCATGCATTAGTTATTAATAGTAATCAATTACGGGGTCATTAGTTCATAGCCCATATA
TGGAGTTCCGCGTTACATAACTTACGGTAAATGGCCCGCCTGGCTGACCGCCCAACGACCCCCGCCCATT
GACGTCAATAATGACGTATGTTCCCATAGTAACGCCAATAGGGACTTTCCATTGACGTCAATGGGTGGAG
TATTTACGGTAAACTGCCCACTTGGCAGTACATCAAGTGTATCATATGCCAAGTACGCCCCCTATTGACG
TCAATGACGGTAAATGGCCCGCCTGGCATTATGCCCAGTACATGACCTTATGGGACTTTCCTACTTGGCA
GTACATCTACGTATTAGTCATCGCTATTACCATGGTGATGCGGTTTTGGCAGTACATCAATGGGCGTGGA
TAGCGGTTTGACTCACGGGGATTTCCAAGTCTCCACCCCATTGACGTCAATGGGAGTTTGTTTTGGCACC
AAAATCAACGGGACTTTCCAAAATGTCGTAACAACTCCGCCCCATTGACGCAAATGGGCGGTAGGCGTGT
ACGGTGGGAGGTCTATATAAGCAGAGCTGGTTTAGTGAACCGTCAGATCCGCTAGCGCTACCGGTCGCCA
CCATGGTGAGCAAGGGCGAGGAGGATAACATGGCCATCATCAAGGAGTTCATGCGCTTCAAGGTGCACAT
GGAGGGCTCCGTGAACGGCCACGAGTTCGAGATCGAGGGCGAGGGCGAGGGCCGCCCCTACGAGGGCACC
CAGACCGCCAAGCTGAAGGTGACCAAGGGTGGCCCCCTGCCCTTCGCCTGGGACATCCTGTCCCCTCAGT
TCATGTACGGCTCCAAGGCCTACGTGAAGCACCCCGCCGACATCCCCGACTACTTGAAGCTGTCCTTCCC
CGAGGGCTTCAAGTGGGAGCGCGTGATGAACTTCGAGGACGGCGGCGTGGTGACCGTGACCCAGGACTCC
TCCCTGCAGGACGGCGAGTTCATCTACAAGGTGAAGCTGCGCGGCACCAACTTCCCCTCCGACGGCCCCG
TAATGCAGAAGAAGACCATGGGCTGGGAGGCCTCCTCCGAGCGGATGTACCCCGAGGACGGCGCCCTGAA
GGGCGAGATCAAGCAGAGGCTGAAGCTGAAGGACGGCGGCCACTACGACGCTGAGGTCAAGACCACCTAC
AAGGCCAAGAAGCCCGTGCAGCTGCCCGGCGCCTACAACGTCAACATCAAGTTGGACATCACCTCCCACA
ACGAGGACTACACCATCGTGGAACAGTACGAACGCGCCGAGGGCCGCCACTCCACCGGCGGCATGGACGA
GCTGTACAAGTCCGGAGGGGATCGGTGGAGCTCCACCGGTGGCGGCCGCTCTAGAGAGAATCTTTATTTT
CAGGGCGCCGCCAAATTCAAAGAAACCGCTGCTGCTAAATTCGAACGCCAGCACATGGACAGCGGAGGTG
GAGGTACTAGTCTCGAGATGCTGGGTACGCTGCGCGCCATGGAGGGCGAGGACGTGGAAGACGACCAGCT
GCTGCAGAAGCTCAGGGCCAGTCGCCGCCGCTTCCAGAGGCGCATGCAGCGGCTGATAGAGAAGTACAAC
CAGCCCTTCGAGGACACCCCGGTGGTGCAAATGGCCACGCTGACCTACGAGACGCCACAGGGATTGAGAA
TTTGGGGTGGAAGACTAATAAAGGAAAGAAACAAAGGAGAGATCCAGGACTCCTCCATGAAGCCCGCGGA
CAGGACAGATGGCTCCGTGCAAGCTGCAGCCTGGGGTCCTGAGCTTCCCTCGCACCGCACAGTCCTGGGA
GCCGATTCAAAAAGCGGTGAGGTCGATGCCACGTCAGACCAGGAAGAGTCAGTTGCTTGGGCCTTAGCAC
CTGCAGTGCCTCAAAGCCCTTTGAAAAATGAATTAAGAAGGAAATACTTGACCCAAGTGGATATACTGCT
ACAAGGTGCAGAGTATTTTGAGTGTGCAGGTAACAGAGCTGGAAGGGATGTACGTGTGACTCCGCTGCCT
TCACTGGCCTCACCTGCCGTGCCTGCCCCCGGATACTGCAGTCGTATCTCCGGAAAGAGTCCTGGTGACC
CAGCGAAACCAGCTTCATCTCCCAGAGAATGGGATCCTTTGCATCCTTCCTCCACAGACATGGCCTTAGT
ACCTAGAAATGACAGCCTCTCCCTACAAGAGACCAGTAGCAGCAGCTTCTTAAGCAGCCAGCCCTTTGAA
GATGATGACATTTGCAATGTGACCATCAGTGACCTGTACGCAGGGATGCTGCACTCCATGAGCCGGCTGT
TGAGCACAAAGCCATCAAGCATCATCTCCACCAAAACGTTCATCATGCAAAACTGGAACTGCAGGAGGAG
GCACAGATATAAGAGCAGGGAATTCCCGCGGGGAAGTGGAAGTGGATCCATGGTGAAACCAGTAACGTTA
TACGATGTCGCAGAGTATGCCGGTGTCTCTTATCAGACCGTTTCCCGCGTGGTGAACCAGGCCAGCCACG
TTTCTGCGAAAACGCGGGAAAAAGTGGAAGCGGCGATGGCGGAGCTGAATTACATTCCCAACCGCGTGGC
ACAACAACTGGCGGGCAAACAGTCGTTGCTGATTGGCGTTGCCACCTCCAGTCTGGCCCTGCACGCGCCG
TCGCAAATTGTCGCGGCGATTAAATCTCGCGCCGATCAACTGGGTGCCAGCGTGGTGGTGTCGATGGTAG
AACGAAGCGGCGTCGAAGCCTGTAAAGCGGCGGTGCACAATCTTCTCGCGCAACGCGTCAGTGGGCTGAT
CATTAACTATCCGCTGGATGACCAGGATGCCATTGCTGTGGAAGCTGCCTGCACTAATGTTCCGGCGTTA
TTTCTTGATGTCTCTGACCAGACACCCATCAACAGTATTATTTTCTCCCATGAAGACGGTACGCGACTGG
GCGTGGAGCATCTGGTCGCATTGGGTCACCAGCAAATCGCGCTGTTAGCGGGCCCATTAAGTTCTGTCTC
GGCGCGTCTGCGTCTGGCTGGCTGGCATAAATATCTCACTCGCAATCAAATTCAGCCGATAGCGGAACGG
GAAGGCGACTGGAGTGCCATGTCCGGTTTTCAACAAACCRTGCAAATGCTGAATGAGGGCATCGTTCCCA
CTGCGATGCTGGTTGCCAACGATCAGATGGCGCTGGGCGCAATGCGCGCCATTACCGAGTCCGGGCTGCG
CGTTGGTGCGGATATCTCGGTAGTGGGATACGACGATACCGAAGACAGCTCATGTTATATCCCGCCGTTA
ACCACCATCAAACAGGATTTTCGCCTGCTGGGGCAAACCAGCGTGGACCGCTTGCTGCAACTCTCTCAGG
GCCAGGCGGTGAAGGGCAATCAGCTGTTGCCCGTCTCACTGGTGAAAAGAAAAACCACCCTGGCGCCCAA
TACGCAAACCGCCTCTCCCCGCGCGTTGGCCGATTCATTAATGCAGCTGGCACGACAGGTTTCCCGAAGC
AGCCTGAGGCCTCCTAAGAAGAAGAGGAAGGTTTGAGGATCCACCGGATCTAGATAACTGATCATAATCA
GCCATACCACATTTGTAGAGGTTTTACTTGCTTTAAAAAACCTCCCACACCTCCCCCTGAACCTGAAACA
TAAAATGAATGCAATTGTTGTTGTTAACTTGTTTATTGCAGCTTATAATGGTTACAAATAAAGCAATAGC
ATCACAAATTTCACAAATAAAGCATTTTTTTCACTGCATTCTAGTTGTGGTTTGTCCAAACTCATCAATG
TATCTTAACGCGTAAATTGTAAGCGTTAATATTTTGTTAAAATTCGCGTTAAATTTTTGTTAAATCAGCT
CATTTTTTAACCAATAGGCCGAAATCGGCAAAATCCCTTATAAATCAAAAGAATAGACCGAGATAGGGT
[37 nt withheld, positions 3920-3956]
AAAGAACGTGGACTCCAACGTCAAAGG
[49 nt withheld, positions 3984-4032]
T
[91 nt withheld, positions 4034-4124]
G
[124 nt withheld, positions 4126-4249]
CAGGTGGCACTTTTCGGGGAAATGTGCGCGGAACCCCTATTTGTTTATTTTTCTAAATACATTCAAATAT
GTATCCGCTCATGAGACAATAACCCTGATAAATGCTTCAATAATATTGAAAAAGGAAGAGTCCTGAGGCG
GAAAGAACCAGCTGTGGAATGTGTGTCAGTTAGGGTGTGGAAAGTCCCCAGGCTCCCCAGCAGGCAGAAG
TATGCAAAGCATGCATCTCAATTAGTCAGCAACCAGGTGTGGAAAGTCCCCAGGCTCCCCAGCAGGCAGA
AGTATGCAAAGCATGCATCTCAATTAGTCAGCAACCATAGTCCCGCCCCTAACTCCGCCCATCCCGCCCC
TAACTCCGCCCAGTTCCGCCCATTCTCCGCCCCATGGCTGACTAATTTTTTTTATTTATGCAGAGGCCGA
GGCCGCCTCGGCCTCTGAGCTATTCCAGAAGTAGTGAGGAGGCTTTTTTGGAGGCCTAGGCTTTTGCAAA
GATCGATCAAGAGACAGGATGAGGATCGTTTCGCATGATTGAACAAGATGGATTGCACGCAGGTTCTCCG
GCCGCTTGGGTGGAGAGGCTATTCGGCTATGACTGGGCACAACAGACAATCGGCTGCTCTGATGCCGCCG
TGTTCCGGCTGTCAGCGCAGGGGCGCCCGGTTCTTTTTGTCAAGACCGACCTGTCCGGTGCCCTGAATGA
ACTGCAAGACGAGGCAGCGCGGCTATCGTGGCTGGCCACGACGGGCGTTCCTTGCGCAGCTGTGCTCGAC
GTTGTCACTGAAGCGGGAAGGGACTGGCTGCTATTGGGCGAAGTGCCGGGGCAGGATCTCCTGTCATCTC
ACCTTGCTCCTGCCGAGAAAGTATCCATCATGGCTGATGCAATGCGGCGGCTGCATACGCTTGATCCGGC
TACCTGCCCATTCGACCACCAAGCGAAACATCGCATCGAGCGAGCACGTACTCGGATGGAAGCCGGTCTT
GTCGATCAGGATGATCTGGACGAAGAGCATCAGGGGCTCGCGCCAGCCGAACTGTTCGCCAGGCTCAAGG
CGAGCATGCCCGACGGCGAGGATCTCGTCGTGACCCATGGCGATGCCTGCTTGCCGAATATCATGGTGGA
AAATGGCCGCTTTTCTGGATTCATCGACTGTGGCCGGCTGGGTGTGGCGGACCGCTATCAGGACATAGCG
TTGGCTACCCGTGATATTGCTGAAGAGCTTGGCGGCGAATGGGCTGACCGCTTCCTCGTGCTTTACGGTA
TCGCCGCTCCCGATTCGCAGCGCATCGCCTTCTATCGCCTTCTTGACGAGTTCTTCTGAGCGGGACTCTG
GGGTTCGAAATGACCGACCAAGCGACGCCCAACCTGCCATCACGAGATTTCGATTCCACCGCCGCCTTCT
ATGAAAGGTTGGGCTTCGGAATCGTTTTCCGGGACGCCGGCTGGATGATCCTCCAGCGCGGGGATCTCAT
GCTGGAGTTCTTCGCCCACCCTAGGGGGAGGCTAACTGAAACACGGAAGGAGACAATACCGGAAGGAACC
CGCGCTATGACGGCAATAAAAAGACAGAATAAAACGCACGGTGTTGGGTCGTTTGTTCATAAACGCGGGG
TTCGGTCCCAGGGCTGGCACTCTGTCGATACCCCACCGAGACCCCATTGGGGCCAATACGCCCGCGTTTC
TTCCTTTTCCCCACCCCACCCCCCAAGTTCGGGTGAAGGCCCAGGGCTCGCAGCCAACGTCGGGGCGGCA
GGCCCTGCCATAGCCTCAGGTTACTCATATATACTTTAGATTGATTTAAAACTTCATTTTTAATTTAAAA
GGATCTAGGTGAAGATCCTTTTTGATAATCTCATGACCAAAATCCCTTAACGTGAGTTTTCGTTCCACTG
AGCGTCAGACCCCGTAGAAAAGATCAAAGGATCTTCTTGAGATCCTTTTTTTCTGCGCGTAATCTGCTGC
TTGCAAACAAAAAAACCACCGCTACCAGCGGTGGTTTGTTTGCCGGATCAAGAGCTACCAACTCTTTTTC
CGAAGGTAACTGGCTTCAGCAGAGCGCAGATACCAAATACTGTTCTTCTAGTGTAGCCGTAGTTAGGCCA
CCACTTCAAGAACTCTGTAGCACCGCCTACATACCTCGCTCTGCTAATCCTGTTACCAGTGGCTGCTGCC
AGTGGCGATAAGTCGTGTCTTACCGGGTTGGACTCAAGACGATAGTTACCGGATAAGGCGCAGCGGTCGG
GCTGAACGGGGGGTTCGTGCACACAGCCCAGCTTGGAGCGAACGACCTACACCGAACTGAGATACCTACA
GCGTGAGCTATGAGAAAGCGCCACGCTTCCCGAAGGGAGAAAGGCGGACAGGTATCCGGTAAGCGGCAGG
GTCGGAACAGGAGAGCGCACGAGGGAGCTTCCAGGGGGAAACGCCTGGTATCTTTATAGTCCTGTCGGGT
TTCGCCACCTCTGACTTGAGCGTCGATTTTTGTGATGCTCGTCAGGGGGGCGGAGCCTATGGAAAAACGC
CAGCAACGCGGCCTTTTTACGGTTCCTGGCCTTTTGCTGGCCTTTTGCTCACATGTTCTTTCCTGCGTTA
TCCCCTGATTCTGTGGATA
Features (pLannotate 1.2.2; 18 found; start..end, strand, type, name):
     81..384     +  enhancer       CMV enhancer: human cytomegalovirus immediate early enhancer
    385..588     +  promoter       CMV promoter: human cytomegalovirus (CMV) immediate early promoter
    633..1340    +  CDS            mCherry: mCherry is a basic (constitutively fluorescent) red fluorescent protein published in 2004, derived from Discosoma sp.. It is reported to be a very rapidly-maturing monomer with low acid sensitivity.
   1367..1385    +  misc_feature   MCS (fragment): pBluescript multiple cloning site
   1386..1405    +  CDS            capTEV™ (fragment): composite tag for in vivo biotinylation, TEV protease cleavage, and 6xHis tagging
   1419..1463    +  CDS            S-Tag: affinity and epitope tag derived from pancreatic ribonuclease A
   1488..2399    +  CDS            HJURP (fragment): HJURP_HUMAN - Also known as FAKTS, FLEG1 From Homo sapiens (Human).
   2433..3497    +  CDS            lacI: lac repressor; lacI; The lac repressor binds to the lac operator to inhibit transcription in E. coli. This inhibition can be relieved by adding lactose or isopropyl-β-D-thiogalactopyranoside (IPTG).
   3559..3643    +  CDS            large T antigen (fragment): large T antigen from SV40 (simian virus 40)
   3666..3787    +  polyA_signal   SV40 poly(A) signal: SV40 polyadenylation signal
   3821..4249    -  rep_origin     f1 ori (sequence partly withheld): f1 bacteriophage origin of replication; arrow indicates direction of (+) strand synthesis
   4276..4380    +  promoter       AmpR promoter: bla
   4382..4739    +  promoter       SV40 promoter: SV40 enhancer and early promoter
   4774..5568    +  CDS            NeoR/KanR: aminoglycoside phosphotransferase from Tn5; aph(3')-II (or nptII); confers resistance to neomycin, kanamycin, and G418 (Geneticin®)
   5589..5741    +  CDS            ble (fragment): BLE_KLEPN - Experimental evidence at protein level: Swiss-Prot protein existence level 1. Binding protein with a strong affinity to the bleomycin family of antibiotics. Binds to CL990; an antimitotic-antibiotic compound. From Klebsiella pneumoniae.
   5800..5847    +  polyA_signal   HSV TK poly(A) signal: herpes simplex virus thymidine kinase polyadenylation signal (Cole and Stacy, 1985)
   5938..5954    -  polyA_signal   bGH poly(A) signal (fragment): bovine growth hormone polyadenylation signal
   6176..6764    +  rep_origin     ori: high-copy-number ColE1/pMB1/pBR322/pUC origin of replication
