[The description below was written by a language model from this plasmid's Addgene catalogue record and pLannotate feature annotations shown in this document.]
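Description:
pKM510 is a mammalian expression plasmid built on a backbone recorded as pkg196 and catalogued as a retroviral vector expressing mCherry-HJURP. The annotated 6,858 nt sequence, however, shows no retroviral elements: no LTRs or packaging signal were detected. Its layout instead resembles a conventional CMV-driven transfection plasmid of the fluorescent-protein fusion type, so the "retroviral" label is not supported by the feature table and should be treated with caution. In bacteria the plasmid replicates from a high-copy ColE1/pUC-type origin and is selected with kanamycin. The Tn5 NeoR/KanR gene sits behind tandem bacterial (AmpR) and SV40 early promoters and ends in an HSV TK polyadenylation signal, so the same cassette can also provide G418 selection in mammalian cells. An f1 origin is also present.

The payload is a single fusion reading frame driven by the CMV enhancer and immediate early promoter and terminated by an SV40 poly(A) signal. It starts with the red fluorescent protein mCherry, followed by a short linker region containing a fragment annotated as a TEV-cleavage/His composite tag and an S-tag. Next comes a fragment of human HJURP, which the insert name gives as residues 1-304, and then the lac repressor LacI. A short SV40 large T antigen fragment follows LacI and may represent a nuclear localisation signal, although the record does not say so. HJURP is the chaperone that deposits the centromeric histone CENP-A. Fusing it to LacI is a standard way of tethering a protein to integrated lac operator arrays, with mCherry allowing the fusion to be seen by microscopy. The record does not state this application explicitly.
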