Addgene plasmid #134227: pKM510
Purpose: Retroviral plasmid expressing mCherry - HJURP
Depositing lab: Iain Cheeseman. Depositing organization: Whitehead Institute for Biomedical Research.
Backbone
  Vector backbone: pkg196
  Vector type: Mammalian Expression, Retroviral
Growth in bacteria
  Bacterial resistance: Kanamycin, 50 μg/mL
  Growth temperature: 37°C
  Growth strain: NEB Stable
  Copy number: High Copy
Gene/Insert
  Gene/Insert name: mCherry-HJURP-LacI 1-304
  Species: H. sapiens (human)
  Entrez Gene: HJURP (a.k.a. FAKTS, URLC9, hFLEG1)
  Cloning method: Restriction Enzyme; 5′ cloning site Xhoi (unknown if destroyed); 3′ cloning site EcoRI (unknown if destroyed)
Terms and licenses: Academic/Nonprofit Terms; Industry Terms: Not Available to Industry
How to cite: pKM510 was a gift from Iain Cheeseman (Addgene plasmid # 134227 ; http://n2t.net/addgene:134227 ; RRID:Addgene_134227)
